Addgene plasmid #221199: pDEST17-ScChd1[∆ChEx]
Purpose: ScChd1-aa142-1274 chromatin remodeler with ChEx domain deleted
Depositing lab: Gregory Bowman. Depositing organization: Johns Hopkins University and School of Medicine. Publication: Nucleosome recognition and DNA distortion by the Chd1 remodeler in a nucleotide-free state. Nodelman IM, Das S, Faustino AM, Fried SD, Bowman GD, Armache JP. Nat Struct Mol Biol. 2022 Feb;29(2):121-129. doi: 10.1038/s41594-021-00719-x. Epub 2022 Feb 16. PubMed 35173352.
Backbone
  Vector backbone: pDEST17
  Backbone manufacturer: Invitrogen
  Backbone size w/o insert (bp): 6000
  Vector type: Bacterial Expression
Growth in bacteria
  Bacterial resistance: Ampicillin, 100 μg/mL
  Growth temperature: 37°C
  Growth strain: DH5alpha
  Growth instructions: BL21-DE3 Rosetta Star cells can be used for expression. grow at 37˚C then shift to 16˚C at OD600 one doubling before inducing with IPTG
  Copy number: Low Copy
Gene/Insert
  Gene/Insert name: ScChd1 (aa142-1274)
  Species: S. cerevisiae (budding yeast)
  Insert size (bp): 3396
  Mutation: deleted amino acids 1-117 and 1275-1468
  Tag / fusion protein: 6xHis-tag (Precission protease cleavable) (N terminal on backbone)
Resource information
  A portion of this plasmid was derived from a plasmid made by: full length yeast Chd1 was a gift from Paul Kaufman
Terms and licenses: Academic/Nonprofit Terms; Industry Terms: Not Available to Industry
How to cite: pDEST17-ScChd1[∆ChEx] was a gift from Gregory Bowman (Addgene plasmid # 221199 ; http://n2t.net/addgene:221199 ; RRID:Addgene_221199)
