[The description below was written by a language model from this plasmid's Addgene catalogue record and pLannotate feature annotations shown in this document.]
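Description:
pDEST17-ScChd1[∆ChEx] is a bacterial expression plasmid built by Gateway recombination into the pDEST17 destination backbone, giving an 8,173 nt expression clone. It is maintained in E. coli under ampicillin selection (β-lactamase with its own promoter) and replicates from a ColE1/pBR322-type origin. The accompanying rop gene and bom region fit the catalogue designation of low copy number. Two fragments of the tetracycline efflux gene and the tet promoter also appear in the annotation. These are pBR322-derived backbone remnants, not a functional marker.

The payload is a truncated Saccharomyces cerevisiae Chd1, an ATP-dependent chromatin remodeler, listed as residues 142–1274 with the ChEx domain removed. The annotated CHD1 fragment spans about 3.4 kb, matching the stated insert size. The record is not fully self-consistent about the N-terminal boundary: the insert name gives residue 142 as the start, whereas the mutation field lists deletion of residues 1–117 and 1275–1468, and the record does not explain the difference.

The coding sequence sits between attB1 and attB2 sites and is driven by a T7 promoter with the phage gene 10 ribosome binding site, followed by a T7 terminator, so expression requires a host supplying T7 RNA polymerase, such as an IPTG-inducible DE3 strain. An N-terminal polyhistidine tag from the backbone, described as 6xHis and removable with PreScission protease, allows affinity purification. A short gene 10-derived fragment annotated after attB2 is probably residual vector sequence.

The construct is used to produce recombinant Chd1 lacking ChEx for biochemical and structural studies of nucleosome recognition and remodeling.
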