Features (pLannotate 1.2.2; 17 found; start..end, strand, type, name):
     21..39      +  promoter       T7 promoter: promoter for bacteriophage T7 RNA polymerase
     71..93      +  RBS            RBS: efficient ribosome binding site from bacteriophage T7 gene 10 (Olins and Rangwala, 1989)
    111..131     +  CDS            8xHis (fragment): 8xHis affinity tag
    140..164     +  protein_bind   attB1: mutant version of attB; recombination site for the Gateway® BP reaction BP Clonase™
    209..3607    +  CDS            CHD1 (fragment): CHD1_YEAST - Experimental evidence at protein level: Swiss-Prot protein existence level 1. ATP-dependent chromatin-remodeling factor which functions as substrate recognition component of the transcription regulatory histone acetylation (HAT) complexes SAGA and SLIK. It recognizes H3K4me. SAGA is involved in RNA polymerase II-dependent transcriptional regulation of approximately 10% of yeast genes. At the promoters, SAGA is required for recruitment of the basal transcription machinery. It influences RNA polymerase II transcriptional activity through different activities such as TBP interaction
   3642..3666    -  protein_bind   attB2: mutant version of attB; recombination site for the Gateway® BP reaction BP Clonase™
   3676..3725    +  CDS            SET1 (fragment): solubility-enhancement tag derived from T7 phage gene 10B
   3733..3780    +  terminator     T7 terminator: transcription terminator for bacteriophage T7 RNA polymerase
   3806..4098    -  CDS            TcR (fragment): tetracycline efflux protein; tet; confers resistance to tetracycline
   4146..4174    -  promoter       tet promoter: E. coli promoter for tetracycline efflux protein gene
   4287..4391    +  promoter       AmpR promoter: bla
   4392..5252    +  CDS            AmpR: β-lactamase; bla; confers resistance to ampicillin, carbenicillin, and related antibiotics
   5423..6011    +  rep_origin     ori: high-copy-number ColE1/pMB1/pBR322/pUC origin of replication
   6197..6336    -  misc_feature   bom: basis of mobility region from pBR322
   6438..6629    -  CDS            rop: Rop protein, which maintains plasmids at low copy number; rop
   6646..7026    +  CDS            YPB1_ECOLX: Protein predicted: Swiss-Prot protein existence level 4. From Escherichia coli.
   7268..8172    -  CDS            TcR (fragment): tetracycline efflux protein; tet; confers resistance to tetracycline
>Addgene plasmid #221199 | pDEST17-ScChd1[∆ChEx] | addgene full sequence | sequence record 438338 | Addgene NGS Result
AGATCTCGATCCCGCGAAATTAATACGACTCACTATAGGGAGACCACAACGGTTTCCCTCTAGAAATAAT
TTTGTTTAACTTTAAGAAGGAGATATACATATGTCGTACTACCATCACCATCACCATCACCTCGAATCAA
CAAGTTTGTACAAAAAAGCAGGCTCCGCGGCCGCCCCCTTCACCCTGGAAGTTCTGTTCCAGGGGCCCAG
CGATGATGACCTCTTAGAATCTGAAGATGACTATGGTTCCGAGGAGGCTTTATCAGAGGAAAATGTGCAT
GAAGCATCTGCCAATCCTCAACCAGAGGACTTCCATGGTATTGATATTGTTATCAATCACAGACTAAAGA
CATCTTTGGAAGAAGGAAAGGTCTTGGAAAAGACTGTTCCTGACCTCAATAACTGCAAGGAAAATTATGA
ATTCTTAATCAAATGGACAGATGAATCTCATCTCCACAATACCTGGGAAACTTATGAATCCATTGGCCAA
GTCCGTGGATTGAAGAGGTTGGACAACTATTGTAAGCAATTCATCATCGAAGATCAACAAGTAAGATTAG
ATCCATACGTTACCGCCGAAGATATAGAGATCATGGACATGGAACGTGAACGTAGGCTTGATGAATTTGA
GGAGTTCCACGTGCCAGAAAGGATTATTGATAGCCAACGTGCTTCGTTGGAAGACGGCACCTCACAATTA
CAGTATTTAGTTAAATGGCGTCGTCTAAATTACGACGAGGCTACTTGGGAGAATGCCACAGATATCGTGA
AATTGGCACCTGAACAAGTGAAACATTTTCAAAACAGAGAAAACTCTAAGATCCTCCCACAATATTCCAG
TAATTATACTAGTCAGAGACCGCGTTTTGAGAAGTTAAGCGTGCAACCTCCGTTCATTAAAGGTGGGGAA
TTAAGAGATTTTCAACTAACTGGTATTAATTGGATGGCATTTTTGTGGTCCAAAGGTGATAATGGTATAC
TGGCAGATGAGATGGGCCTGGGAAAAACGGTCCAGACTGTCGCCTTTATCAGTTGGCTGATATTTGCTCG
TAGACAAAACGGACCTCACATCATTGTCGTTCCTTTATCGACAATGCCTGCCTGGTTGGATACTTTTGAG
AAATGGGCGCCTGATTTGAATTGTATATGCTATATGGGCAACCAAAAATCAAGAGATACCATTCGAGAAT
ATGAATTTTACACCAATCCAAGGGCAAAAGGGAAAAAAACAATGAAATTTAATGTTTTATTAACAACATA
CGAGTACATCTTAAAGGATCGTGCTGAATTAGGAAGTATAAAATGGCAATTTATGGCCGTTGACGAAGCT
CATAGACTAAAAAATGCTGAATCATCCCTTTATGAATCATTAAACAGTTTCAAGGTCGCCAACCGTATGT
TAATCACAGGCACACCTCTTCAGAATAATATTAAAGAGTTAGCTGCGTTGGTTAATTTCCTAATGCCCGG
AAGGTTTACGATTGATCAGGAGATTGATTTTGAAAACCAAGATGAAGAGCAAGAAGAATATATTCATGAT
TTACACCGAAGAATACAGCCTTTTATTCTTCGTCGGTTGAAGAAAGACGTAGAAAAATCACTTCCATCAA
AGACAGAGCGTATTTTAAGAGTTGAATTGTCCGACGTACAGACTGAGTACTATAAAAATATTCTGACTAA
AAACTACTCTGCTTTAACTGCTGGAGCTAAAGGGGGTCATTTCTCTTTACTGAATATTATGAACGAGTTG
AAAAAGGCATCGAACCATCCATATCTCTTCGATAATGCTGAAGAGCGCGTCTTACAGAAATTTGGGGATG
GTAAAATGACTCGAGAAAACGTACTAAGAGGTTTGATCATGTCTTCGGGTAAGATGGTTCTTTTAGACCA
ATTATTGACCAGATTGAAGAAAGATGGGCACCGCGTGTTGATTTTTTCACAAATGGTCAGAATGCTTGAC
ATTTTAGGCGACTATTTATCCATTAAAGGTATTAACTTCCAAAGGTTAGATGGTACAGTACCATCTGCTC
AAAGAAGGATATCTATTGATCATTTCAACTCTCCGGATTCAAACGACTTCGTATTTTTACTTTCTACTCG
TGCTGGTGGTTTGGGTATCAACTTAATGACCGCCGATACCGTTGTGATTTTTGATTCCGATTGGAATCCG
CAAGCCGATTTACAAGCAATGGCTAGAGCTCATCGTATTGGCCAAAAAAATCACGTTATGGTGTATAGGT
TGGTTTCAAAAGACACAGTAGAGGAAGAGGTATTAGAAAGAGCACGGAAGAAAATGATTCTGGAATATGC
TATTATTTCTCTTGGAGTGACAGATGGTAACAAATACACTAAGAAGAATGAACCAAATGCCGGTGAATTA
TCGGCAATCCTGAAGTTCGGTGCAGGCAATATGTTCACTGCCACAGACAACCAGAAAAAATTGGAGGATC
TTAACTTGGATGATGTTTTGAATCATGCAGAGGATCACGTTACTACTCCAGACTTAGGAGAGTCGCATCT
TGGCGGTGAAGAGTTTTTGAAGCAATTCGAAGTGACTGATTATAAAGCTGATATAGATTGGGATGATATC
ATTCCAGAAGAAGAACTAAAAAAACTCCAAGATGAAGAGCAGAAACGCAAGGATGAAGAATATGTTAAAG
AACAACTTGAAATGATGAATAGAAGGGATAACGCCCTAAAAAAAATAAAAAACAGTGTTAATGGTGATGG
GACCGCCGCAAACTCAGATTCTGACGACGATAGTACTTCCAGATCTTCTAGAAGAAGAGCAAGAGCTAAT
GACATGGACTCTATTGGTGAATCGGAGGTGAGAGCTTTGTATAAAGCTATTTTAAAATTTGGCAACCTAA
AGGAGATTTTGGACGAGTTGATTGCAGATGGAACCCTGCCGGTCAAATCATTTGAAAAATACGGTGAAAC
TTACGATGAAATGATGGAAGCAGCTAAAGACTGTGTACACGAGGAAGAGAAAAATAGAAAAGAAATCTTG
GAGAAACTTGAGAAGCATGCTACCGCCTATAGAGCAAAGCTAAAAAGCGGTGAAATAAAAGCAGAGAACC
AACCAAAGGATAATCCGTTGACTAGATTATCTTTAAAAAAAAGAGAAAAGAAAGCCGTCCTTTTCAACTT
TAAAGGTGTTAAATCTTTAAACGCCGAATCTTTACTAAGTAGAGTGGAGGATTTAAAGTACTTGAAGAAC
TTGATAAATTCAAACTACAAAGATGATCCATTAAAGTTTAGCCTAGGCAACAACACACCTAAGCCTGTAC
AGAATTGGTCATCTAATTGGACGAAAGAGGAAGATGAGAAGCTATTGATTGGTGTTTTCAAATATGGATA
TGGTTCCTGGACACAAATAAGAGACGATCCATTTCTAGGCATTACTGATAAAATATTCTTGAATGAAGTT
CACAATCCGGTAGCAAAAAAGTCGGCAAGCTCCTCTGATACAACACCAACACCCTCAAAGAAAGGAAAGG
GAATAACGGGTTCTTCAAAAAAAGTACCTGGTGCCATTCACTTGGGCAGAAGAGTTGATTATCTATTATC
CTTCTTAAGAGGAGGCCTAAATACAAAGAGTCCCAGTTGAAAGCTTAATAATAATAAGGGTGGGCGCGCC
GACCCAGCTTTCTTGTACAAAGTGGTTGATTCGAGGCTGCTAACAAAGCCCGAAAGGAAGCTGAGTTGGC
TGCTGCCACCGCTGAGCAATAACTAGCATAACCCCTTGGGGCCTCTAAACGGGTCTTGAGGGGTTTTTTG
CTGAAAGGAGGAACTATATCCGGATATCCACAGGACGGGTGTGGTCGCCATGATCGCGTAGTCGATAGTG
GCTCCAAGTAGCGAAGCGAGCAGGACTGGGCGGCGGCCAAAGCGGTCGGACAGTGCTCCGAGAACGGGTG
CGCATAGAAATTGCATCAACGCATATAGCGCTAGCAGCACGCCATAGTGACTGGCGATGCTGTCGGAATG
GACGATATCCCGCAAGAGGCCCGGCAGTACCGGCATAACCAAGCCTATGCCTACAGCATCCAGGGTGACG
GTGCCGAGGATGACGATGAGCGCATTGTTAGATTTCATACACGGTGCCTGACTGCGTTAGCAATTTAACT
GTGATAAACTACCGCATTAAAGCTTATCGATGATAAGCTGTCAAACATGAGAATTCTTGAAGACGAAAGG
GCCTCGTGATACGCCTATTTTTATAGGTTAATGTCATGATAATAATGGTTTCTTAGACGTCAGGTGGCAC
TTTTCGGGGAAATGTGCGCGGAACCCCTATTTGTTTATTTTTCTAAATACATTCAAATATGTATCCGCTC
ATGAGACAATAACCCTGATAAATGCTTCAATAATATTGAAAAAGGAAGAGTATGAGTATTCAACATTTCC
GTGTCGCCCTTATTCCCTTTTTTGCGGCATTTTGCCTTCCTGTTTTTGCTCACCCAGAAACGCTGGTGAA
AGTAAAAGATGCTGAAGATCAGTTGGGTGCACGAGTGGGTTACATCGAACTGGATCTCAACAGCGGTAAG
ATCCTTGAGAGTTTTCGCCCCGAAGAACGTTTTCCAATGATGAGCACTTTTAAAGTTCTGCTATGTGGCG
CGGTATTATCCCGTGTTGACGCCGGGCAAGAGCAACTCGGTCGCCGCATACACTATTCTCAGAATGACTT
GGTTGAGTACTCACCAGTCACAGAAAAGCATCTTACGGATGGCATGACAGTAAGAGAATTATGCAGTGCT
GCCATAACCATGAGTGATAACACTGCGGCCAACTTACTTCTGACAACGATCGGAGGACCGAAGGAGCTAA
CCGCTTTTTTGCACAACATGGGGGATCATGTAACTCGCCTTGATCGTTGGGAACCGGAGCTGAATGAAGC
CATACCAAACGACGAGCGTGACACCACGATGCCTGCAGCAATGGCAACAACGTTGCGCAAACTATTAACT
GGCGAACTACTTACTCTAGCTTCCCGGCAACAATTAATAGACTGGATGGAGGCGGATAAAGTTGCAGGAC
CACTTCTGCGCTCGGCCCTTCCGGCTGGCTGGTTTATTGCTGATAAATCTGGAGCCGGTGAGCGTGGGTC
TCGCGGTATCATTGCAGCACTGGGGCCAGATGGTAAGCCCTCCCGTATCGTAGTTATCTACACGACGGGG
AGTCAGGCAACTATGGATGAACGAAATAGACAGATCGCTGAGATAGGTGCCTCACTGATTAAGCATTGGT
AACTGTCAGACCAAGTTTACTCATATATACTTTAGATTGATTTAAAACTTCATTTTTAATTTAAAAGGAT
CTAGGTGAAGATCCTTTTTGATAATCTCATGACCAAAATCCCTTAACGTGAGTTTTCGTTCCACTGAGCG
TCAGACCCCGTAGAAAAGATCAAAGGATCTTCTTGAGATCCTTTTTTTCTGCGCGTAATCTGCTGCTTGC
AAACAAAAAAACCACCGCTACCAGCGGTGGTTTGTTTGCCGGATCAAGAGCTACCAACTCTTTTTCCGAA
GGTAACTGGCTTCAGCAGAGCGCAGATACCAAATACTGTCCTTCTAGTGTAGCCGTAGTTAGGCCACCAC
TTCAAGAACTCTGTAGCACCGCCTACATACCTCGCTCTGCTAATCCTGTTACCAGTGGCTGCTGCCAGTG
GCGATAAGTCGTGTCTTACCGGGTTGGACTCAAGACGATAGTTACCGGATAAGGCGCAGCGGTCGGGCTG
AACGGGGGGTTCGTGCACACAGCCCAGCTTGGAGCGAACGACCTACACCGAACTGAGATACCTACAGCGT
GAGCTATGAGAAAGCGCCACGCTTCCCGAAGGGAGAAAGGCGGACAGGTATCCGGTAAGCGGCAGGGTCG
GAACAGGAGAGCGCACGAGGGAGCTTCCAGGGGGAAACGCCTGGTATCTTTATAGTCCTGTCGGGTTTCG
CCACCTCTGACTTGAGCGTCGATTTTTGTGATGCTCGTCAGGGGGGCGGAGCCTATGGAAAAACGCCAGC
AACGCGGCCTTTTTACGGTTCCTGGCCTTTTGCTGGCCTTTTGCTCACATGTTCTTTCCTGCGTTATCCC
CTGATTCTGTGGATAACCGTATTACCGCCTTTGAGTGAGCTGATACCGCTCGCCGCAGCCGAACGACCGA
GCGCAGCGAGTCAGTGAGCGAGGAAGCGGAAGAGCGCCTGATGCGGTATTTTCTCCTTACGCATCTGTGC
GGTATTTCACACCGCAATGGTGCACTCTCAGTACAATCTGCTCTGATGCCGCATAGTTAAGCCAGTATAC
ACTCCGCTATCGCTACGTGACTGGGTCATGGCTGCGCCCCGACACCCGCCAACACCCGCTGACGCGCCCT
GACGGGCTTGTCTGCTCCCGGCATCCGCTTACAGACAAGCTGTGACCGTCTCCGGGAGCTGCATGTGTCA
GAGGTTTTCACCGTCATCACCGAAACGCGCGAGGCAGCTGCGGTAAAGCTCATCAGCGTGGTCGTGAAGC
GATTCACAGATGTCTGCCTGTTCATCCGCGTCCAGCTCGTTGAGTTTCTCCAGAAGCGTTAATGTCTGGC
TTCTGATAAAGCGGGCCATGTTAAGGGCGGTTTTTTCCTGTTTGGTCACTGATGCCTCCGTGTAAGGGGG
ATTTCTGTTCATGGGGGTAATGATACCGATGAAACGAGAGAGGATGCTCACGATACGGGTTACTGATGAT
GAACATGCCCGGTTACTGGAACGTTGTGAGGGTAAACAACTGGCGGTATGGATGCGGCGGGACCAGAGAA
AAATCACTCAGGGTCAATGCCAGCGCTTCGTTAATACAGATGTAGGTGTTCCACAGGGTAGCCAGCAGCA
TCCTGCGATGCAGATCCGGAACATAATGGTGCAGGGCGCTGACTTCCGCGTTTCCAGACTTTACGAAACA
CGGAAACCGAAGACCATTCATGTTGTTGCTCAGGTCGCAGACGTTTTGCAGCAGCAGTCGCTTCACGTTC
GCTCGCGTATCGGTGATTCATTCTGCTAACCAGTAAGGCAACCCCGCCAGCCTAGCCGGGTCCTCAACGA
CAGGAGCACGATCATGCGCACCCGTGGCCAGGACCCAACGCTGCCCGAGATGCGCCGCGTGCGGCTGCTG
GAGATGGCGGACGCGATGGATATGTTCTGCCAAGGGTTGGTTTGCGCATTCACAGTTCTCCGCAAGAATT
GATTGGCTCCAATTCTTGGAGTGGTGAATCCGTTAGCGAGGTGCCGCCGGCTTCCATTCAGGTCGAGGTG
GCCCGGCTCCATGCACCGCGACGCAACGCGGGGAGGCAGACAAGGTATAGGGCGGCGCCTACAATCCATG
CCAACCCGTTCCATGTGCTCGCCGAGGCGGCATAAATCGCCGTGACGATCAGCGGTCCAATGATCGAAGT
TAGGCTGGTAAGAGCCGCGAGCGATCCTTGAAGCTGTCCCTGATGGTCGTCATCTACCTGCCTGGACAGC
ATGGCCTGCAACGCGGGCATCCCGATGCCGCCGGAAGCGAGAAGAATCATAATGGGGAAGGCCATCCAGC
CTCGCGTCGCGAACGCCAGCAAGACGTAGCCCAGCGCGTCGGCCGCCATGCCGGCGATAATGGCCTGCTT
CTCGCCGAAACGTTTGGTGGCGGGACCAGTGACGAAGGCTTGAGCGAGGGCGTGCAAGATTCCGAATACC
GCAAGCGACAGGCCGATCATCGTCGCGCTCCAGCGAAAGCGGTCCTCGCCGAAAATGACCCAGAGCGCTG
CCGGCACCTGTCCTACGAGTTGCATGATAAAGAAGACAGTCATAAGTGCGGCGACGATAGTCATGCCCCG
CGCCCACCGGAAGGAGCTGACTGGGTTGAAGGCTCTCAAGGGCATCGGTCGATCGACGCTCTCCCTTATG
CGACTCCTGCATTAGGAAGCAGCCCAGTAGTAGGTTGAGGCCGTTGAGCACCGCCGCCGCAAGGAATGGT
GCATGCAAGGAGATGGCGCCCAACAGTCCCCCGGCCACGGGGCCTGCCACCATACCCACGCCGAAACAAG
CGCTCATGAGCCCGAAGTGGCGAGCCCGATCTTCCCCATCGGTGATGTCGGCGATATAGGCGCCAGCAAC
CGCACCTGTGGCGCCGGTGATGCCGGCCACGATGCGTCCGGCGTAGAGGATCG
